>Addgene plasmid #20905 | Luc.Cre empty vector | depositor full sequence | sequence record 9751 | Author sequence
GTCGACGGATCGGGAGATCTCCCGATCCCCTATGGTGCACTCTCAGTACAATCTGCTCTGATGCCGCATA
GTTAAGCCAGTATCTGCTCCCTGCTTGTGTGTTGGAGGTCGCTGAGTAGTGCGCGAGCAAAATTTAAGCT
ACAACAAGGCAAGGCTTGACCGACAATTGCATGAAGAATCTGCTTAGGGTTAGGCGTTTTGCGCTGCTTC
GCGATGTACGGGCCAGATATACGCGTTGACATTGATTATTGACTAGTTATTAATAGTAATCAATTACGGG
GTCATTAGTTCATAGCCCATATATGGAGTTCCGCGTTACATAACTTACGGTAAATGGCCCGCCTGGCTGA
CCGCCCAACGACCCCCGCCCATTGACGTCAATAATGACGTATGTTCCCATAGTAACGCCAATAGGGACTT
TCCATTGACGTCAATGGGTGGAGTATTTACGGTAAACTGCCCACTTGGCAGTACATCAAGTGTATCATAT
GCCAAGTACGCCCCCTATTGACGTCAATGACGGTAAATGGCCCGCCTGGCATTATGCCCAGTACATGACC
TTATGGGACTTTCCTACTTGGCAGTACATCTACGTATTAGTCATCGCTATTACCATGGTGATGCGGTTTT
GGCAGTACATCAATGGGCGTGGATAGCGGTTTGACTCACGGGGATTTCCAAGTCTCCACCCCATTGACGT
CAATGGGAGTTTGTTTTGGCACCAAAATCAACGGGACTTTCCAAAATGTCGTAACAACTCCGCCCCATTG
ACGCAAATGGGCGGTAGGCGTGTACGGTGGGAGGTCTATATAAGCAGCGCGTTTTGCCTGTACTGGGTCT
CTCTGGTTAGACCAGATCTGAGCCTGGGAGCTCTCTGGCTAACTAGGGAACCCACTGCTTAAGCCTCAAT
AAAGCTTGCCTTGAGTGCTTCAAGTAGTGTGTGCCCGTCTGTTGTGTGACTCTGGTAACTAGAGATCCCT
CAGACCCTTTTAGTCAGTGTGGAAAATCTCTAGCAGTGGCGCCCGAACAGGGACTTGAAAGCGAAAGGGA
AACCAGAGGAGCTCTCTCGACGCAGGACTCGGCTTGCTGAAGCGCGCACGGCAAGAGGCGAGGGGCGGCG
ACTGGTGAGTACGCCAAAAATTTTGACTAGCGGAGGCTAGAAGGAGAGAGATGGGTGCGAGAGCGTCAGT
ATTAAGCGGGGGAGAATTAGATCGCGATGGGAAAAAATTCGGTTAAGGCCAGGGGGAAAGAAAAAATATA
AATTAAAACATATAGTATGGGCAAGCAGGGAGCTAGAACGATTCGCAGTTAATCCTGGCCTGTTAGAAAC
ATCAGAAGGCTGTAGACAAATACTGGGACAGCTACAACCATCCCTTCAGACAGGATCAGAAGAACTTAGA
TCATTATATAATACAGTAGCAACCCTCTATTGTGTGCATCAAAGGATAGAGATAAAAGACACCAAGGAAG
CTTTAGACAAGATAGAGGAAGAGCAAAACAAAAGTAAGACCACCGCACAGCAAGCGGCCGGCCGCGCTGA
TCTTCAGACCTGGAGGAGGAGATATGAGGGACAATTGGAGAAGTGAATTATATAAATATAAAGTAGTAAA
AATTGAACCATTAGGAGTAGCACCCACCAAGGCAAAGAGAAGAGTGGTGCAGAGAGAAAAAAGAGCAGTG
GGAATAGGAGCTTTGTTCCTTGGGTTCTTGGGAGCAGCAGGAAGCACTATGGGCGCAGCGTCAATGACGC
TGACGGTACAGGCCAGACAATTATTGTCTGGTATAGTGCAGCAGCAGAACAATTTGCTGAGGGCTATTGA
GGCGCAACAGCATCTGTTGCAACTCACAGTCTGGGGCATCAAGCAGCTCCAGGCAAGAATCCTGGCTGTG
GAAAGATACCTAAAGGATCAACAGCTCCTGGGGATTTGGGGTTGCTCTGGAAAACTCATTTGCACCACTG
CTGTGCCTTGGAATGCTAGTTGGAGTAATAAATCTCTGGAACAGATTTGGAATCACACGACCTGGATGGA
GTGGGACAGAGAAATTAACAATTACACAAGCTTAATACACTCCTTAATTGAAGAATCGCAAAACCAGCAA
GAAAAGAATGAACAAGAATTATTGGAATTAGATAAATGGGCAAGTTTGTGGAATTGGTTTAACATAACAA
ATTGGCTGTGGTATATAAAATTATTCATAATGATAGTAGGAGGCTTGGTAGGTTTAAGAATAGTTTTTGC
TGTACTTTCTATAGTGAATAGAGTTAGGCAGGGATATTCACCATTATCGTTTCAGACCCACCTCCCAACC
CCGAGGGGACCCGACAGGCCCGAAGGAATAGAAGAAGAAGGTGGAGAGAGAGACAGAGACAGATCCATTC
GATTAGTGAACGGATCGGCACTGCGTGCGCCAATTCTGCAGACAAATGGCAGTATTCATCCACAATTTTA
AAAGAAAAGGGGGGATTGGGGGGTACAGTGCAGGGGAAAGAATAGTAGACATAATAGCAACAGACATACA
AACTAAAGAATTACAAAAACAAATTACAAAAATTCAAAATTTTCGGGTTTATTACAGGGACAGCAGAGAT
CCAGTTTGGTTAGTACCGGGCCCGCTCTAGACGGTTGATCTGGCCTCCGCGCCGGGTTTTGGCGCCTCCC
GCGGGCGCCCCCCTCCTCACGGCGAGCGCTGCCACGTCAGACGAAGGGCGCAGGAGCGTCCTGATCCTTC
CGCCCGGACGCTCAGGACAGCGGCCCGCTGCTCATAAGACTCGGCCTTAGAACCCCAGTATCAGCAGAAG
GACATTTTAGGACGGGACTTGGGTGACTCTAGGGCACTGGTTTTCTTTCCAGAGAGCGGAACAGGCGAGG
AAAAGTAGTCCCTTCTCGGCGATTCTGCGGAGGGATCTCCGTGGGGCGGTGAACGCCGATGATTATATAA
GGACGCGCCGGGTGTGGCACAGCTAGTTCCGTCGCAGCCGGGATTTGGGTCGCGGTTCTTGTTTGTGGAT
CGCTGTGATCGTCACTTGGTGAGTAGCGGGCTGCTGGGCTGGCCGGGGCTTTCGTGGCCGCCGGGCCGCT
CGGTGGGACGGAAGCGTGTGGAGAGACCGCCAAGGGCTGTAGTCTGGGTCCGCGAGCAAGGTTGCCCTGA
ACTGGGGGTTGGGGGGAGCGCAGCAAAATGGCGGCTGTTCCCGAGTCTTGAATGGAAGACGCTTGTGAGG
CGGGCTGTGAGGTCGTTGAAACAAGGTGGGGGGCATGGTGGGCGGCAAGAACCCAAGGTCTTGAGGCCTT
CGCTAATGCGGGAAAGCTCTTATTCGGGTGAGATGGGCTGGGGCACCATCTGGGGACCCTGACGTGAAGT
TTGTCACTGACTGGAGAACTCGGTTTGTCGTCTGTTGCGGGGGCGGCAGTTATGCGGTGCCGTTGGGCAG
TGCACCCGTACCTTTGGGAGCGCGCGCCCTCGTCGTGTCGTGACGTCACCCGTTCTGTTGGCTTATAATG
CAGGGTGGGGCCACCTGCCGGTAGGTGTGCGGTAGGCTTTTCTCCGTCGCAGGACGCAGGGTTCGGGCCT
AGGGTAGGCTCTCCTGAATCGACAGGCGCCGGACCTCTGGTGAGGGGAGGGATAAGTGAGGCGTCAGTTT
CTTTGGTCGGTTTTATGTACCTATCTTCTTAAGTAGCTGAAGCTCCGGTTTTGAACTATGCGCTCGGGGT
TGGCGAGTGTGTTTTGTGAAGTTTTTTAGGCACCTTTTGAAATGTAATCATTTGGGTCAATATGTAATTT
TCAGTGTTAGACTAGTAAATTGTCCGCTAAATTCTGGCCGTTTTTGGCTTTTTTGTTAGACGAAGCTAAC
GCGCTAGCAAAGAATTCATGGAAGACGCCAAAAACATAAAGAAAGGCCCGGCGCCATTCTATCCGCTGGA
AGATGGAACCGCTGGAGAGCAACTGCATAAGGCTATGAAGAGATACGCCCTGGTTCCTGGAACAATTGCT
TTTACAGATGCACATATCGAGGTGGACATCACTTACGCTGAGTACTTCGAAATGTCCGTTCGGTTGGCAG
AAGCTATGAAACGATATGGGCTGAATACAAATCACAGAATCGTCGTATGCAGTGAAAACTCTCTTCAATT
CTTTATGCCGGTGTTGGGCGCGTTATTTATCGGAGTTGCAGTTGCGCCCGCGAACGACATTTATAATGAA
CGTGAATTGCTCAACAGTATGGGCATTTCGCAGCCTACCGTGGTGTTCGTTTCCAAAAAGGGGTTGCAAA
AAATTTTGAACGTGCAAAAAAAGCTCCCAATCATCCAAAAAATTATTATCATGGATTCTAAAACGGATTA
CCAGGGATTTCAGTCGATGTACACGTTCGTCACATCTCATCTACCTCCCGGTTTTAATGAATACGATTTT
GTGCCAGAGTCCTTCGATAGGGACAAGACAATTGCACTGATCATGAACTCCTCTGGATCTACTGGTCTGC
CTAAAGGTGTCGCTCTGCCTCATAGAACTGCCTGCGTGAGATTCTCGCATGCCAGAGATCCTATTTTTGG
CAATCAAATCATTCCGGATACTGCGATTTTAAGTGTTGTTCCATTCCATCACGGTTTTGGAATGTTTACT
ACACTCGGATATTTGATATGTGGATTTCGAGTCGTCTTAATGTATAGATTTGAAGAAGAGCTGTTTCTGA
GGAGCCTTCAGGATTACAAGATTCAAAGTGCGCTGCTGGTGCCAACCCTATTCTCCTTCTTCGCCAAAAG
CACTCTGATTGACAAATACGATTTATCTAATTTACACGAAATTGCTTCTGGTGGCGCTCCCCTCTCTAAG
GAAGTCGGGGAAGCGGTTGCCAAGAGGTTCCATCTGCCAGGTATCAGGCAAGGATATGGGCTCACTGAGA
CTACATCAGCTATTCTGATTACACCCGAGGGGGATGATAAACCGGGCGCGGTCGGTAAAGTTGTTCCATT
TTTTGAAGCGAAGGTTGTGGATCTGGATACCGGGAAAACGCTGGGCGTTAATCAAAGAGGCGAACTGTGT
GTGAGAGGTCCTATGATTATGTCCGGTTATGTAAACAATCCGGAAGCGACCAACGCCTTGATTGACAAGG
ATGGATGGCTACATTCTGGAGACATAGCTTACTGGGACGAAGACGAACACTTCTTCATCGTTGACCGCCT
GAAGTCTCTGATTAAGTACAAAGGCTATCAGGTGGCTCCCGCTGAATTGGAATCCATCTTGCTCCAACAC
CCCAACATCTTCGACGCAGGTGTCGCAGGTCTTCCCGACGATGACGCCGGTGAACTTCCCGCCGCCGTTG
TTGTTTTGGAGCACGGAAAGACGATGACGGAAAAAGAGATCGTGGATTACGTCGCCAGTCAAGTAACAAC
CGCGAAAAAGTTGCGCGGAGGAGTTGTGTTTGTGGACGAAGTACCGAAAGGTCTTACCGGAAAACTCGAC
GCAAGAAAAATCAGAGAGATCCTCATAAAGGCCAAGAAGGGCGGAAAGATCGCCGTGTAGGCGGCCGCAT
TCTACCGGGTAGGGGAGGCGCTTTTCCCAAGGCAGTCTGGAGCATGCGCTTTAGCAGCCCCGCTGGGCAC
TTGGCGCTACACAAGTGGCCTCTGGCCTCGCACACATTCCACATCCACCGGTAGGCGCCAACCGGCTCCG
TTCTTTGGTGGCCCCTTCGCGCCACCTTCTACTCCTCCCCTAGTCAGGAAGTTCCCCCCCGCCCCGCAGC
TCGCGTCGTGCAGGACGTGACAAATGGAAGTAGCACGTCTCACTAGTCTCGTGCAGATGGACAGCACCGC
TGAGCAATGGAAGCGGGTAGGCCTTTGGGGCAGCGGCCAATAGCAGCTTTGCTCCTTCGCTTTCTGGGCT
CAGAGGCTGGGAAGGGGTGGGTCCGGGGGCGGGCTCAGGGGCGGGCTCAGGGGCGGGGCGGGCGCCCGAA
GGTCCTCCGGAGGCCCGGCATTCTGCACGCTTCAAAAGCGCACGTCTGCCGCGCTGTTCTCCTCTTCCTC
ATCTCCGGGACCCGGGATGCCCAAGAAGAAGAGGAAGGTGTCCAATTTACTGACCGTACACCAAAATTTG
CCTGCATTACCGGTCGATGCAACGAGTGATGAGGTTCGCAAGAACCTGATGGACATGTTCAGGGATCGCC
AGGCGTTTTCTGAGCATACCTGGAAAATGCTTCTGTCCGTTTGCCGGTCGTGGGCGGCATGGTGCAAGTT
GAATAACCGGAAATGGTTTCCCGCAGAACCTGAAGATGTTCGCGATTATCTTCTATATCTTCAGGCGCGC
GGTCTGGCAGTAAAAACTATCCAGCAACATTTGGGCCAGCTAAACATGCTTCATCGTCGGTCCGGGCTGC
CACGACCAAGTGACAGCAATGCTGTTTCACTGGTTATGCGGCGGATCCGAAAAGAAAACGTTGATGCCGG
TGAACGTGCAAAACAGGCTCTAGCGTTCGAACGCACTGATTTCGACCAGGTTCGTTCACTCATGGAAAAT
AGCGATCGCTGCCAGGATATACGTAATCTGGCATTTCTGGGGATTGCTTATAACACCCTGTTACGTATAG
CCGAAATTGCCAGGATCAGGGTTAAAGATATCTCACGTACTGACGGTGGGAGAATGTTAATCCATATTGG
CAGAACGAAAACGCTGGTTAGCACCGCAGGTGTAGAGAAGGCACTTAGCCTGGGGGTAACTAAACTGGTC
GAGCGATGGATTTCCGTCTCTGGTGTAGCTGATGATCCGAATAACTACCTGTTTTGCCGGGTCAGAAAAA
ATGGTGTTGCCGCGCCATCTGCCACCAGCCAGCTATCAACTCGCGCCCTGGAAGGGATTTTTGAAGCAAC
TCATCGATTGATTTACGGCGCTAAGGATGACTCTGGTCAGAGATACCTGGCCTGGTCTGGACACAGTGCC
CGTGTCGGAGCCGCGCGAGATATGGCCCGCGCTGGAGTTTCAATACCGGAGATCATGCAAGCTGGTGGCT
GGACCAATGTAAATATTGTCATGAACTATATCCGTAACCTGGATAGTGAAACAGGGGCAATGGTGCGCCT
GCTGGAAGATGGCGATTAGCCATGTTTAAGGGTTCCGGTTCCACTAGGTACAATTCGATATCAAGCTTAT
CGATAATCAACCTCTGGATTACAAAATTTGTGAAAGATTGACTGGTATTCTTAACTATGTTGCTCCTTTT
ACGCTATGTGGATACGCTGCTTTAATGCCTTTGTATCATGCTATTGCTTCCCGTATGGCTTTCATTTTCT
CCTCCTTGTATAAATCCTGGTTGCTGTCTCTTTATGAGGAGTTGTGGCCCGTTGTCAGGCAACGTGGCGT
GGTGTGCACTGTGTTTGCTGACGCAACCCCCACTGGTTGGGGCATTGCCACCACCTGTCAGCTCCTTTCC
GGGACTTTCGCTTTCCCCCTCCCTATTGCCACGGCGGAACTCATCGCCGCCTGCCTTGCCCGCTGCTGGA
CAGGGGCTCGGCTGTTGGGCACTGACAATTCCGTGGTGTTGTCGGGGAAATCATCGTCCTTTCCTTGGCT
GCTCGCCTGTGTTGCCACCTGGATTCTGCGCGGGACGTCCTTCTGCTACGTCCCTTCGGCCCTCAATCCA
GCGGACCTTCCTTCCCGCGGCCTGCTGCCGGCTCTGCGGCCTCTTCCGCGTCTTCGCCTTCGCCCTCAGA
CGAGTCGGATCTCCCTTTGGGCCGCCTCCCCGCATCGATACCGTCGACCTCGATCGAGACCTAGAAAAAC
ATGGAGCAATCACAAGTAGCAATACAGCAGCTACCAATGCTGATTGTGCCTGGCTAGAAGCACAAGAGGA
GGAGGAGGTGGGTTTTCCAGTCACACCTCAGGTACCTTTAAGACCAATGACTTACAAGGCAGCTGTAGAT
CTTAGCCACTTTTTAAAAGAAAAGGGGGGACTGGAAGGGCTAATTCACTCCCAACGAAGACAAGATATCC
TTGATCTGTGGATCTACCACACACAAGGCTACTTCCCTGATTGGCAGAACTACACACCAGGGCCAGGGAT
CAGATATCCACTGACCTTTGGATGGTGCTACAAGCTAGTACCAGTTGAGCAAGAGAAGGTAGAAGAAGCC
AATGAAGGAGAGAACACCCGCTTGTTACACCCTGTGAGCCTGCATGGGATGGATGACCCGGAGAGAGAAG
TATTAGAGTGGAGGTTTGACAGCCGCCTAGCATTTCATCACATGGCCCGAGAGCTGCATCCGGACTGTAC
TGGGTCTCTCTGGTTAGACCAGATCTGAGCCTGGGAGCTCTCTGGCTAACTAGGGAACCCACTGCTTAAG
CCTCAATAAAGCTTGCCTTGAGTGCTTCAAGTAGTGTGTGCCCGTCTGTTGTGTGACTCTGGTAACTAGA
GATCCCTCAGACCCTTTTAGTCAGTGTGGAAAATCTCTAGCAGCATGTGAGCAAAAGGCCAGCAAAAGGC
CAGGAACCGTAAAAAGGCCGCGTTGCTGGCGTTTTTCCATAGGCTCCGCCCCCCTGACGAGCATCACAAA
AATCGACGCTCAAGTCAGAGGTGGCGAAACCCGACAGGACTATAAAGATACCAGGCGTTTCCCCCTGGAA
GCTCCCTCGTGCGCTCTCCTGTTCCGACCCTGCCGCTTACCGGATACCTGTCCGCCTTTCTCCCTTCGGG
AAGCGTGGCGCTTTCTCATAGCTCACGCTGTAGGTATCTCAGTTCGGTGTAGGTCGTTCGCTCCAAGCTG
GGCTGTGTGCACGAACCCCCCGTTCAGCCCGACCGCTGCGCCTTATCCGGTAACTATCGTCTTGAGTCCA
ACCCGGTAAGACACGACTTATCGCCACTGGCAGCAGCCACTGGTAACAGGATTAGCAGAGCGAGGTATGT
AGGCGGTGCTACAGAGTTCTTGAAGTGGTGGCCTAACTACGGCTACACTAGAAGAACAGTATTTGGTATC
TGCGCTCTGCTGAAGCCAGTTACCTTCGGAAAAAGAGTTGGTAGCTCTTGATCCGGCAAACAAACCACCG
CTGGTAGCGGTGGTTTTTTTGTTTGCAAGCAGCAGATTACGCGCAGAAAAAAAGGATCTCAAGAAGATCC
TTTGATCTTTTCTACGGGGTCTGACGCTCAGTGGAACGAAAACTCACGTTAAGGGATTTTGGTCATGAGA
TTATCAAAAAGGATCTTCACCTAGATCCTTTTAAATTAAAAATGAAGTTTTAAATCAATCTAAAGTATAT
ATGAGTAAACTTGGTCTGACAGTTACCAATGCTTAATCAGTGAGGCACCTATCTCAGCGATCTGTCTATT
TCGTTCATCCATAGTTGCCTGACTCCCCGTCGTGTAGATAACTACGATACGGGAGGGCTTACCATCTGGC
CCCAGTGCTGCAATGATACCGCGAGACCCACGCTCACCGGCTCCAGATTTATCAGCAATAAACCAGCCAG
CCGGAAGGGCCGAGCGCAGAAGTGGTCCTGCAACTTTATCCGCCTCCATCCAGTCTATTAATTGTTGCCG
GGAAGCTAGAGTAAGTAGTTCGCCAGTTAATAGTTTGCGCAACGTTGTTGCCATTGCTACAGGCATCGTG
GTGTCACGCTCGTCGTTTGGTATGGCTTCATTCAGCTCCGGTTCCCAACGATCAAGGCGAGTTACATGAT
CCCCCATGTTGTGCAAAAAAGCGGTTAGCTCCTTCGGTCCTCCGATCGTTGTCAGAAGTAAGTTGGCCGC
AGTGTTATCACTCATGGTTATGGCAGCACTGCATAATTCTCTTACTGTCATGCCATCCGTAAGATGCTTT
TCTGTGACTGGTGAGTACTCAACCAAGTCATTCTGAGAATAGTGTATGCGGCGACCGAGTTGCTCTTGCC
CGGCGTCAATACGGGATAATACCGCGCCACATAGCAGAACTTTAAAAGTGCTCATCATTGGAAAACGTTC
TTCGGGGCGAAAACTCTCAAGGATCTTACCGCTGTTGAGATCCAGTTCGATGTAACCCACTCGTGCACCC
AACTGATCTTCAGCATCTTTTACTTTCACCAGCGTTTCTGGGTGAGCAAAAACAGGAAGGCAAAATGCCG
CAAAAAAGGGAATAAGGGCGACACGGAAATGTTGAATACTCATACTCTTCCTTTTTCAATATTATTGAAG
CATTTATCAGGGTTATTGTCTCATGAGCGGATACATATTTGAATGTATTTAGAAAAATAAACAAATAGGG
GTTCCGCGCACATTTCCCCGAAAAGTGCCACCTGAC
Features (pLannotate 1.2.2; 21 found; start..end, strand, type, name):
     31..83      -  misc_feature   bom (fragment): basis of mobility region from pBR322
    238..617     +  enhancer       CMV enhancer: human cytomegalovirus immediate early enhancer
    618..817     +  promoter       CMV promoter: human cytomegalovirus (CMV) immediate early promoter
    835..1015    +  LTR            5' LTR (truncated): truncated 5' long terminal repeat (LTR) from HIV-1
   1062..1187    +  misc_feature   HIV-1 Ψ: packaging signal of human immunodeficiency virus type 1
   1171..1509    +  CDS            HIV-1 gag (fragment): gag protein from human immunodeficiency virus 1; gag
   1686..1919    +  misc_feature   RRE: The Rev response element (RRE) of HIV-1 allows for Rev-dependent mRNA export from the nucleus to the cytoplasm.
   2296..2396    +  CDS            Rev (fragment): human immunodeficiency virus 1 (HIV-1) Rev protein; rev; enhances nuclear export of unspliced and incompletely spliced viral mRNAs
   2446..2563    +  misc_feature   cPPT/CTS: central polypurine tract and central termination sequence of HIV-1
   2632..3841    +  promoter       UbC promoter: human ubiquitin C promoter
   3868..5519    +  CDS            luciferase (fragment): firefly luciferase; luc+; enhanced luc+ version of the luciferase gene
   5537..6029    +  promoter       PGK promoter: mouse phosphoglycerate kinase 1 promoter
   6059..7089    +  CDS            Cre (fragment): site-specific recombinase Cre is a site-specific recombinase from bacteriophage P1. Recombination occurs at loxP sequences.
   7122..7145    +  misc_feature   MCS (fragment): pBluescript multiple cloning site
   7145..7733    +  misc_feature   WPRE: woodchuck hepatitis virus posttranscriptional regulatory element
   7734..7753    +  misc_feature   MCS (fragment): pBluescript multiple cloning site
   7755..8255    +  CDS            nef (fragment): NEF_HV1LA - Experimental evidence at protein level: Swiss-Prot protein existence level 1. Extracellular Nef protein targets CD4(+) T-lymphocytes for apoptosis by interacting with CXCR4 surface receptors. From Human immunodeficiency virus type 1 group M subtype B (isolate Lai) (HIV-1).
   8262..8442    +  LTR            5' LTR (truncated): truncated 5' long terminal repeat (LTR) from HIV-1
   8504..9092    -  rep_origin     ori: high-copy-number ColE1/pMB1/pBR322/pUC origin of replication
   9263..10123   -  CDS            AmpR: β-lactamase; bla; confers resistance to ampicillin, carbenicillin, and related antibiotics
  10124..10228   -  promoter       AmpR promoter: bla
