>Addgene plasmid #20905 | Luc.Cre empty vector | addgene full sequence | sequence record 339882 | Addgene NGS Result
GTCGACGGATCGGGAGATCTCCCGATCCCCTATGGTGCACTCTCAGTACAATCTGCTCTGATGCCGCATA
GTTAAGCCAGTATCTGCTCCCTGCTTGTGTGTTGGAGGTCGCTGAGTAGTGCGCGAGCAAAATTTAAGCT
ACAACAAGGCAAGGCTTGACCGACAATTGCATGAAGAATCTGCTTAGGGTTAGGCGTTTTGCGCTGCTTC
GCGATGTACGGGCCAGATATACGCGTTGACATTGATTATTGACTAGTTATTAATAGTAATCAATTACGGG
GTCATTAGTTCATAGCCCATATATGGAGTTCCGCGTTACATAACTTACGGTAAATGGCCCGCCTGGCTGA
CCGCCCAACGACCCCCGCCCATTGACGTCAATAATGACGTATGTTCCCATAGTAACGCCAATAGGGACTT
TCCATTGACGTCAATGGGTGGAGTATTTACGGTAAACTGCCCACTTGGCAGTACATCAAGTGTATCATAT
GCCAAGTACGCCCCCTATTGACGTCAATGACGGTAAATGGCCCGCCTGGCATTATGCCCAGTACATGACC
TTATGGGACTTTCCTACTTGGCAGTACATCTACGTATTAGTCATCGCTATTACCATGGTGATGCGGTTTT
GGCAGTACATCAATGGGCGTGGATAGCGGTTTGACTCACGGGGATTTCCAAGTCTCCACCCCATTGACGT
CAATGGGAGTTTGTTTTGGCACCAAAATCAACGGGACTTTCCAAAATGTCGTAACAACTCCGCCCCATTG
ACGCAAATGGGCGGTAGGCGTGTACGGTGGGAGGTCTATATAAGCAGCGCGTTTTGCCTGTACTGGGTCT
CTCTGGTTAGACCAGATCTGAGCCTGGGAGCTCTCTGGCTAACTAGGGAACCCACTGCTTAAGCCTCAAT
AAAGCTTGCCTTGAGTGCTTCAAGTAGTGTGTGCCCGTCTGTTGTGTGACTCTGGTAACTAGAGATCCCT
CAGACCCTTTTAGTCAGTGTGGAAAATCTCTAGCAGTGGCGCCCGAACAGGGACTTGAAAGCGAAAGGGA
AACCAGAGGAGCTCTCTCGACGCAGGACTCGGCTTGCTGAAGCGCGCACGGCAAGAGGCGAGGGGCGGCG
ACTGGTGAGTACGCCAAAAATTTTGACTAGCGGAGGCTAGAAGGAGAGAGATGGGTGCGAGAGCGTCAGT
ATTAAGCGGGGGAGAATTAGATCGCGATGGGAAAAAATTCGGTTAAGGCCAGGGGGAAAGAAAAAATATA
AATTAAAACATATAGTATGGGCAAGCAGGGAGCTAGAACGATTCGCAGTTAATCCTGGCCTGTTAGAAAC
ATCAGAAGGCTGTAGACAAATACTGGGACAGCTACAACCATCCCTTCAGACAGGATCAGAAGAACTTAGA
TCATTATATAATACAGTAGCAACCCTCTATTGTGTGCATCAAAGGATAGAGATAAAAGACACCAAGGAAG
CTTTAGACAAGATAGAGGAAGAGCAAAACAAAAGTAAGACCACCGCACAGCAAGCGGCCGGCCGCTGATC
TTCAGACCTGGAGGAGGAGATATGAGGGACAATTGGAGAAGTGAATTATATAAATATAAAGTAGTAAAAA
TTGAACCATTAGGAGTAGCACCCACCAAGGCAAAGAGAAGAGTGGTGCAGAGAGAAAAAAGAGCAGTGGG
AATAGGAGCTTTGTTCCTTGGGTTCTTGGGAGCAGCAGGAAGCACTATGGGCGCAGCGTCAATGACGCTG
ACGGTACAGGCCAGACAATTATTGTCTGGTATAGTGCAGCAGCAGAACAATTTGCTGAGGGCTATTGAGG
CGCAACAGCATCTGTTGCAACTCACAGTCTGGGGCATCAAGCAGCTCCAGGCAAGAATCCTGGCTGTGGA
AAGATACCTAAAGGATCAACAGCTCCTGGGGATTTGGGGTTGCTCTGGAAAACTCATTTGCACCACTGCT
GTGCCTTGGAATGCTAGTTGGAGTAATAAATCTCTGGAACAGATTTGGAATCACACGACCTGGATGGAGT
GGGACAGAGAAATTAACAATTACACAAGCTTAATACACTCCTTAATTGAAGAATCGCAAAACCAGCAAGA
AAAGAATGAACAAGAATTATTGGAATTAGATAAATGGGCAAGTTTGTGGAATTGGTTTAACATAACAAAT
TGGCTGTGGTATATAAAATTATTCATAATGATAGTAGGAGGCTTGGTAGGTTTAAGAATAGTTTTTGCTG
TACTTTCTATAGTGAATAGAGTTAGGCAGGGATATTCACCATTATCGTTTCAGACCCACCTCCCAACCCC
GAGGGGACCCGACAGGCCCGAAGGAATAGAAGAAGAAGGTGGAGAGAGAGACAGAGACAGATCCATTCGA
TTAGTGAACGGATCGGCACTGCGTGCGCCAATTCTGCAGACAAATGGCAGTATTCATCCACAATTTTAAA
AGAAAAGGGGGGATTGGGGGGTACAGTGCAGGGGAAAGAATAGTAGACATAATAGCAACAGACATACAAA
CTAAAGAATTACAAAAACAAATTACAAAAATTCAAAATTTTCGGGTTTATTACAGGGACAGCAGAGATCC
AGTTTGGTTAGTACCGGGCCCGCTCTAGACGGTTGATCTGGCCTCCGCGCCGGGTTTTGGCGCCTCCCGC
GGGCGCCCCCCTCCTCACGGCGAGCGCTGCCACGTCAGACGAAGGGCGCAGCGAGCGTCCTGATCCTTCC
GCCCGGACGCTCAGGACAGCGGCCCGCTGCTCATAAGACTCGGCCTTAGAACCCCAGTATCAGCAGAAGG
ACATTTTAGGACGGGACTTGGGTGACTCTAGGGCACTGGTTTTCTTTCCAGAGAGCGGAACAGGCGAGGA
AAAGTAGTCCCTTCTCGGCGATTCTGCGGAGGGATCTCCGTGGGGCGGTGAACGCCGATGATTATATAAG
GACGCGCCGGGTGTGGCACAGCTAGTTCCGTCGCAGCCGGGATTTGGGTCGCGGTTCTTGTTTGTGGATC
GCTGTGATCGTCACTTGGTGAGTAGCGGGCTGCTGGGCTGGCCGGGGCTTTCGTGGCCGCCGGGCCGCTC
GGTGGGACGGAAGCGTGTGGAGAGACCGCCAAGGGCTGTAGTCTGGGTCCGCGAGCAAGGTTGCCCTGAA
CTGGGGGTTGGGGGGAGCGCAGCAAAATGGCGGCTGTTCCCGAGTCTTGAATGGAAGACGCTTGTGAGGC
GGGCTGTGAGGTCGTTGAAACAAGGTGGGGGGCATGGTGGGCGGCAAGAACCCAAGGTCTTGAGGCCTTC
GCTAATGCGGGAAAGCTCTTATTCGGGTGAGATGGGCTGGGGCACCATCTGGGGACCCTGACGTGAAGTT
TGTCACTGACTGGAGAACTCGGTTTGTCGTCTGTTGCGGGGGCGGCAGTTATGGCGGTGCCGTTGGGCAG
TGCACCCGTACCTTTGGGAGCGCGCGCCCTCGTCGTGTCGTGACGTCACCCGTTCTGTTGGCTTATAATG
CAGGGTGGGGCCACCTGCCGGTAGGTGTGCGGTAGGCTTTTCTCCGTCGCAGGACGCAGGGTTCGGGCCT
AGGGTAGGCTCTCCTGAATCGACAGGCGCCGGACCTCTGGTGAGGGGAGGGATAAGTGAGGCGTCAGTTT
CTTTGGTCGGTTTTATGTACCTATCTTCTTAAGTAGCTGAAGCTCCGGTTTTGAACTATGCGCTCGGGGT
TGGCGAGTGTGTTTTGTGAAGTTTTTTAGGCACCTTTTGAAATGTAATCATTTGGGTCAATATGTAATTT
TCAGTGTTAGACTAGTAAATTGTCCGCTAAATTCTGGCCGTTTTTGGCTTTTTTGTTAGACGAAGCTAAC
GCGCTAGCAAAGAATTCATGGAAGACGCCAAAAACATAAAGAAAGGCCCGGCGCCATTCTATCCGCTGGA
AGATGGAACCGCTGGAGAGCAACTGCATAAGGCTATGAAGAGATACGCCCTGGTTCCTGGAACAATTGCT
TTTACAGATGCACATATCGAGGTGGACATCACTTACGCTGAGTACTTCGAAATGTCCGTTCGGTTGGCAG
AAGCTATGAAACGATATGGGCTGAATACAAATCACAGAATCGTCGTATGCAGTGAAAACTCTCTTCAATT
CTTTATGCCGGTGTTGGGCGCGTTATTTATCGGAGTTGCAGTTGCGCCCGCGAACGACATTTATAATGAA
CGTGAATTGCTCAACAGTATGGGCATTTCGCAGCCTACCGTGGTGTTCGTTTCCAAAAAGGGGTTGCAAA
AAATTTTGAACGTGCAAAAAAAGCTCCCAATCATCCAAAAAATTATTATCATGGATTCTAAAACGGATTA
CCAGGGATTTCAGTCGATGTACACGTTCGTCACATCTCATCTACCTCCCGGTTTTAATGAATACGATTTT
GTGCCAGAGTCCTTCGATAGGGACAAGACAATTGCACTGATCATGAACTCCTCTGGATCTACTGGTCTGC
CTAAAGGTGTCGCTCTGCCTCATAGAACTGCCTGCGTGAGATTCTCGCATGCCAGAGATCCTATTTTTGG
CAATCAAATCATTCCGGATACTGCGATTTTAAGTGTTGTTCCATTCCATCACGGTTTTGGAATGTTTACT
ACACTCGGATATTTGATATGTGGATTTCGAGTCGTCTTAATGTATAGATTTGAAGAAGAGCTGTTTCTGA
GGAGCCTTCAGGATTACAAGATTCAAAGTGCGCTGCTGGTGCCAACCCTATTCTCCTTCTTCGCCAAAAG
CACTCTGATTGACAAATACGATTTATCTAATTTACACGAAATTGCTTCTGGTGGCGCTCCCCTCTCTAAG
GAAGTCGGGGAAGCGGTTGCCAAGAGGTTCCATCTGCCAGGTATCAGGCAAGGATATGGGCTCACTGAGA
CTACATCAGCTATTCTGATTACACCCGAGGGGGATGATAAACCGGGCGCGGTCGGTAAAGTTGTTCCATT
TTTTGAAGCGAAGGTTGTGGATCTGGATACCGGGAAAACGCTGGGCGTTAATCAAAGAGGCGAACTGTGT
GTGAGAGGTCCTATGATTATGTCCGGTTATGTAAACAATCCGGAAGCGACCAACGCCTTGATTGACAAGG
ATGGATGGCTACATTCTGGAGACATAGCTTACTGGGACGAAGACGAACACTTCTTCATCGTTGACCGCCT
GAAGTCTCTGATTAAGTACAAAGGCTATCAGGTGGCTCCCGCTGAATTGGAATCCATCTTGCTCCAACAC
CCCAACATCTTCGACGCAGGTGTCGCAGGTCTTCCCGACGATGACGCCGGTGAACTTCCCGCCGCCGTTG
TTGTTTTGGAGCACGGAAAGACGATGACGGAAAAAGAGATCGTGGATTACGTCGCCAGTCAAGTAACAAC
CGCGAAAAAGTTGCGCGGAGGAGTTGTGTTTGTGGACGAAGTACCGAAAGGTCTTACCGGAAAACTCGAC
GCAAGAAAAATCAGAGAGATCCTCATAAAGGCCAAGAAGGGCGGAAAGATCGCCGTGTAGGCGGCCGCAT
TCTACCGGGTAGGGGAGGCGCTTTTCCCAAGGCAGTCTGGAGCATGCGCTTTAGCAGCCCCGCTGGGCAC
TTGGCGCTACACAAGTGGCCTCTGGCCTCGCACACATTCCACATCCACCGGTAGGCGCCAACCGGCTCCG
TTCTTTGGTGGCCCCTTCGCGCCACCTTCTACTCCTCCCCTAGTCAGGAAGTTCCCCCCCGCCCCGCAGC
TCGCGTCGTGCAGGACGTGACAAATGGAAGTAGCACGTCTCACTAGTCTCGTGCAGATGGACAGCACCGC
TGAGCAATGGAAGCGGGTAGGCCTTTGGGGCAGCGGCCAATAGCAGCTTTGCTCCTTCGCTTTCTGGGCT
CAGAGGCTGGGAAGGGGTGGGTCCGGGGGCGGGCTCAGGGGCGGGGCGGGCGCCCGAAGGTCCTCCGGAG
GCCCGGCATTCTGCACGCTTCAAAAGCGCACGTCTGCCGCGCTGTTCTCCTCTTCCTCATCTCCGGGACC
CGGGATGCCCAAGAAGAAGAGGAAGGTGTCCAATTTACTGACCGTACACCAAAATTTGCCTGCATTACCG
GTCGATGCAACGAGTGATGAGGTTCGCAAGAACCTGATGGACATGTTCAGGGATCGCCAGGCGTTTTCTG
AGCATACCTGGAAAATGCTTCTGTCCGTTTGCCGGTCGTGGGCGGCATGGTGCAAGTTGAATAACCGGAA
ATGGTTTCCCGCAGAACCTGAAGATGTTCGCGATTATCTTCTATATCTTCAGGCGCGCGGTCTGGCAGTA
AAAACTATCCAGCAACATTTGGGCCAGCTAAACATGCTTCATCGTCGGTCCGGGCTGCCACGACCAAGTG
ACAGCAATGCTGTTTCACTGGTTATGCGGCGGATCCGAAAAGAAAACGTTGATGCCGGTGAACGTGCAAA
ACAGGCTCTAGCGTTCGAACGCACTGATTTCGACCAGGTTCGTTCACTCATGGAAAATAGCGATCGCTGC
CAGGATATACGTAATCTGGCATTTCTGGGGATTGCTTATAACACCCTGTTACGTATAGCCGAAATTGCCA
GGATCAGGGTTAAAGATATCTCACGTACTGACGGTGGGAGAATGTTAATCCATATTGGCAGAACGAAAAC
GCTGGTTAGCACCGCAGGTGTAGAGAAGGCACTTAGCCTGGGGGTAACTAAACTGGTCGAGCGATGGATT
TCCGTCTCTGGTGTAGCTGATGATCCGAATAACTACCTGTTTTGCCGGGTCAGAAAAAATGGTGTTGCCG
CGCCATCTGCCACCAGCCAGCTATCAACTCGCGCCCTGGAAGGGATTTTTGAAGCAACTCATCGATTGAT
TTACGGCGCTAAGGATGACTCTGGTCAGAGATACCTGGCCTGGTCTGGACACAGTGCCCGTGTCGGAGCC
GCGCGAGATATGGCCCGCGCTGGAGTTTCAATACCGGAGATCATGCAAGCTGGTGGCTGGACCAATGTAA
ATATTGTCATGAACTATATCCGTAACCTGGATAGTGAAACAGGGGCAATGGTGCGCCTGCTGGAAGATGG
CGATTAGCCATGTTTAAGGGTTCCGGTTCCACTAGGTACAATTCGATATCAAGCTTATCGATAATCAACC
TCTGGATTACAAAATTTGTGAAAGATTGACTGGTATTCTTAACTATGTTGCTCCTTTTACGCTATGTGGA
TACGCTGCTTTAATGCCTTTGTATCATGCTATTGCTTCCCGTATGGCTTTCATTTTCTCCTCCTTGTATA
AATCCTGGTTGCTGTCTCTTTATGAGGAGTTGTGGCCCGTTGTCAGGCAACGTGGCGTGGTGTGCACTGT
GTTTGCTGACGCAACCCCCACTGGTTGGGGCATTGCCACCACCTGTCAGCTCCTTTCCGGGACTTTCGCT
TTCCCCCTCCCTATTGCCACGGCGGAACTCATCGCCGCCTGCCTTGCCCGCTGCTGGACAGGGGCTCGGC
TGTTGGGCACTGACAATTCCGTGGTGTTGTCGGGGAAATCATCGTCCTTTCCTTGGCTGCTCGCCTGTGT
TGCCACCTGGATTCTGCGCGGGACGTCCTTCTGCTACGTCCCTTCGGCCCTCAATCCAGCGGACCTTCCT
TCCCGCGGCCTGCTGCCGGCTCTGCGGCCTCTTCCGCGTCTTCGCCTTCGCCCTCAGACGAGTCGGATCT
CCCTTTGGGCCGCCTCCCCGCATCGATACCGTCGACCTCGATCGAGACCTAGAAAAACATGGAGCAATCA
CAAGTAGCAATACAGCAGCTACCAATGCTGATTGTGCCTGGCTAGAAGCACAAGAGGAGGAGGAGGTGGG
TTTTCCAGTCACACCTCAGGTACCTTTAAGACCAATGACTTACAAGGCAGCTGTAGATCTTAGCCACTTT
TTAAAAGAAAAGGGGGGACTGGAAGGGCTAATTCACTCCCAACGAAGACAAGATATCCTTGATCTGTGGA
TCTACCACACACAAGGCTACTTCCCTGATTGGCAGAACTACACACCAGGGCCAGGGATCAGATATCCACT
GACCTTTGGATGGTGCTACAAGCTAGTACCAGTTGAGCAAGAGAAGGTAGAAGAAGCCAATGAAGGAGAG
AACACCCGCTTGTTACACCCTGTGAGCCTGCATGGGATGGATGACCCGGAGAGAGAAGTATTAGAGTGGA
GGTTTGACAGCCGCCTAGCATTTCATCACATGGCCCGAGAGCTGCATCCGGACTGTACTGGGTCTCTCTG
GTTAGACCAGATCTGAGCCTGGGAGCTCTCTGGCTAACTAGGGAACCCACTGCTTAAGCCTCAATAAAGC
TTGCCTTGAGTGCTTCAAGTAGTGTGTGCCCGTCTGTTGTGTGACTCTGGTAACTAGAGATCCCTCAGAC
CCTTTTAGTCAGTGTGGAAAATCTCTAGCAGCATGTGAGCAAAAGGCCAGCAAAAGGCCAGGAACCGTAA
AAAGGCCGCGTTGCTGGCGTTTTTCCATAGGCTCCGCCCCCCTGACGAGCATCACAAAAATCGACGCTCA
AGTCAGAGGTGGCGAAACCCGACAGGACTATAAAGATACCAGGCGTTTCCCCCTGGAAGCTCCCTCGTGC
GCTCTCCTGTTCCGACCCTGCCGCTTACCGGATACCTGTCCGCCTTTCTCCCTTCGGGAAGCGTGGCGCT
TTCTCATAGCTCACGCTGTAGGTATCTCAGTTCGGTGTAGGTCGTTCGCTCCAAGCTGGGCTGTGTGCAC
GAACCCCCCGTTCAGCCCGACCGCTGCGCCTTATCCGGTAACTATCGTCTTGAGTCCAACCCGGTAAGAC
ACGACTTATCGCCACTGGCAGCAGCCACTGGTAACAGGATTAGCAGAGCGAGGTATGTAGGCGGTGCTAC
AGAGTTCTTGAAGTGGTGGCCTAACTACGGCTACACTAGAAGAACAGTATTTGGTATCTGCGCTCTGCTG
AAGCCAGTTACCTTCGGAAAAAGAGTTGGTAGCTCTTGATCCGGCAAACAAACCACCGCTGGTAGCGGTG
GTTTTTTTGTTTGCAAGCAGCAGATTACGCGCAGAAAAAAAGGATCTCAAGAAGATCCTTTGATCTTTTC
TACGGGGTCTGACGCTCAGTGGAACGAAAACTCACGTTAAGGGATTTTGGTCATGAGATTATCAAAAAGG
ATCTTCACCTAGATCCTTTTAAATTAAAAATGAAGTTTTAAATCAATCTAAAGTATATATGAGTAAACTT
GGTCTGACAGTTACCAATGCTTAATCAGTGAGGCACCTATCTCAGCGATCTGTCTATTTCGTTCATCCAT
AGTTGCCTGACTCCCCGTCGTGTAGATAACTACGATACGGGAGGGCTTACCATCTGGCCCCAGTGCTGCA
ATGATACCGCGAGACCCACGCTCACCGGCTCCAGATTTATCAGCAATAAACCAGCCAGCCGGAAGGGCCG
AGCGCAGAAGTGGTCCTGCAACTTTATCCGCCTCCATCCAGTCTATTAATTGTTGCCGGGAAGCTAGAGT
AAGTAGTTCGCCAGTTAATAGTTTGCGCAACGTTGTTGCCATTGCTACAGGCATCGTGGTGTCACGCTCG
TCGTTTGGTATGGCTTCATTCAGCTCCGGTTCCCAACGATCAAGGCGAGTTACATGATCCCCCATGTTGT
GCAAAAAAGCGGTTAGCTCCTTCGGTCCTCCGATCGTTGTCAGAAGTAAGTTGGCCGCAGTGTTATCACT
CATGGTTATGGCAGCACTGCATAATTCTCTTACTGTCATGCCATCCGTAAGATGCTTTTCTGTGACTGGT
GAGTACTCAACCAAGTCATTCTGAGAATAGTGTATGCGGCGACCGAGTTGCTCTTGCCCGGCGTCAATAC
GGGATAATACCGCGCCACATAGCAGAACTTTAAAAGTGCTCATCATTGGAAAACGTTCTTCGGGGCGAAA
ACTCTCAAGGATCTTACCGCTGTTGAGATCCAGTTCGATGTAACCCACTCGTGCACCCAACTGATCTTCA
GCATCTTTTACTTTCACCAGCGTTTCTGGGTGAGCAAAAACAGGAAGGCAAAATGCCGCAAAAAAGGGAA
TAAGGGCGACACGGAAATGTTGAATACTCATACTCTTCCTTTTTCAATATTATTGAAGCATTTATCAGGG
TTATTGTCTCATGAGCGGATACATATTTGAATGTATTTAGAAAAATAAACAAATAGGGGTTCCGCGCACA
TTTCCCCGAAAAGTGCCACCTGAC
Features (pLannotate 1.2.2; 21 found; start..end, strand, type, name):
     31..83      -  misc_feature   bom (fragment): basis of mobility region from pBR322
    238..617     +  enhancer       CMV enhancer: human cytomegalovirus immediate early enhancer
    618..817     +  promoter       CMV promoter: human cytomegalovirus (CMV) immediate early promoter
    835..1015    +  LTR            5' LTR (truncated): truncated 5' long terminal repeat (LTR) from HIV-1
   1062..1187    +  misc_feature   HIV-1 Ψ: packaging signal of human immunodeficiency virus type 1
   1171..1509    +  CDS            HIV-1 gag (fragment): gag protein from human immunodeficiency virus 1; gag
   1684..1917    +  misc_feature   RRE: The Rev response element (RRE) of HIV-1 allows for Rev-dependent mRNA export from the nucleus to the cytoplasm.
   2294..2394    +  CDS            Rev (fragment): human immunodeficiency virus 1 (HIV-1) Rev protein; rev; enhances nuclear export of unspliced and incompletely spliced viral mRNAs
   2444..2561    +  misc_feature   cPPT/CTS: central polypurine tract and central termination sequence of HIV-1
   2630..3841    +  promoter       UbC promoter: human ubiquitin C promoter
   3868..5519    +  CDS            luciferase (fragment): firefly luciferase; luc+; enhanced luc+ version of the luciferase gene
   5537..6017    +  promoter       PGK promoter: mouse phosphoglycerate kinase 1 promoter
   6047..7077    +  CDS            Cre (fragment): site-specific recombinase Cre is a site-specific recombinase from bacteriophage P1. Recombination occurs at loxP sequences.
   7110..7133    +  misc_feature   MCS (fragment): pBluescript multiple cloning site
   7133..7721    +  misc_feature   WPRE: woodchuck hepatitis virus posttranscriptional regulatory element
   7722..7741    +  misc_feature   MCS (fragment): pBluescript multiple cloning site
   7743..8243    +  CDS            nef (fragment): NEF_HV1LA - Experimental evidence at protein level: Swiss-Prot protein existence level 1. Extracellular Nef protein targets CD4(+) T-lymphocytes for apoptosis by interacting with CXCR4 surface receptors. From Human immunodeficiency virus type 1 group M subtype B (isolate Lai) (HIV-1).
   8250..8430    +  LTR            5' LTR (truncated): truncated 5' long terminal repeat (LTR) from HIV-1
   8492..9080    -  rep_origin     ori: high-copy-number ColE1/pMB1/pBR322/pUC origin of replication
   9251..10111   -  CDS            AmpR: β-lactamase; bla; confers resistance to ampicillin, carbenicillin, and related antibiotics
  10112..10216   -  promoter       AmpR promoter: bla
