[The description below was written by a language model from this plasmid's Addgene catalogue record and pLannotate feature annotations shown in this document.]
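Description:
Luc.Cre empty vector, also known as UbC.Luciferase.PGK.Cre, is an HIV-1-based lentiviral transfer plasmid of about 10.2 kb that co-delivers a firefly luciferase reporter and Cre recombinase to mammalian cells. It is propagated in bacteria through a high-copy ColE1/pUC-type origin and selected with ampicillin via the β-lactamase gene. The catalogue names a recombination-deficient growth strain, as is usual for plasmids carrying repeated LTR sequences. The viral genome is transcribed from a CMV enhancer/promoter fused to a truncated 5' LTR, followed by the Ψ packaging signal with an adjoining gag fragment, the Rev response element for Rev-dependent nuclear export of the genomic RNA, and the cPPT/CTS element. A WPRE sits downstream of the payload to enhance transcript expression. It is followed by a nef fragment and a second truncated LTR annotation that closes the provirus.

The payload consists of two independent expression units in the same orientation. The human ubiquitin C promoter drives the luc+ version of firefly luciferase, and the mouse PGK promoter drives Cre. Transduced cells therefore express a bioluminescent reporter and, at the same time, undergo recombination at any loxP sites in their genome. This arrangement suits work with Cre-responsive (floxed) alleles or reporters where transduced cells also need to be monitored by luminescence, though the record does not name a specific application. It is catalogued as an empty backbone with no insert, intended for restriction-enzyme cloning, and short multiple-cloning-site fragments flank the WPRE. Virus production requires separate packaging and VSV-G envelope plasmids. The sequencing-derived and depositor sequence records differ by 12 nt in total length but show the same feature layout.
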