Addgene plasmid #20905: Luc.Cre empty vector
Purpose: (Empty Backbone)
Depositing lab: Tyler Jacks. Depositing organization: Massachusetts Institute of Technology.
Backbone
  Vector backbone: UbC.Luciferase.PGK.Cre
  Backbone manufacturer: Michel DuPage
  Backbone size (bp): 10256
  Vector type: Mammalian Expression, Lentiviral, Cre/Lox
Growth in bacteria
  Bacterial resistance: Ampicillin, 100 μg/mL
  Growth temperature: 37°C
  Growth strain: Stbl3
  Copy number: Unknown
Gene/Insert
  Gene/Insert name: None
  Cloning method: Restriction Enzyme
  Sequencing primers: 5′ MSCV rev
Terms and licenses: Academic/Nonprofit Terms; Industry Terms: Not Available to Industry
Depositor comments: Luc.Cre also known as UbC.Luciferase.PGK.Cre. Luciferase expression is driven by the UbC promoter. Cre expression is driven by the PGK promoter. For lentiviral packaging, you can use pCMV-delta-8.2 (Addgene #8455) and pCMV-VSV-G (Addgene #8454).
How to cite: Luc.Cre empty vector was a gift from Tyler Jacks (Addgene plasmid # 20905 ; http://n2t.net/addgene:20905 ; RRID:Addgene_20905)
