>Addgene plasmid #20905 | Luc.Cre empty vector | addgene partial sequence | sequence record 26681 | 20905 with MSCV-rev
GGAACGCCTCCCCTACCCGGNTAGAATGCGGCCGCCTACACGGCGATCTTTCCGCCCTTCTTGGCCTTTA
TGAGGATCTCTCTGATTTTTCTTGCGTCGAGTTTTCCGGTAAGACCTTTCGGTACTTCGTCCACAAACAC
AACTCCTCCGCGCAACTTTTTCGCGGTTGTTACTTGACTGGCGACGTAATCCACGATCTCTTTTTCCGTC
ATCGTCTTTCCGTGCTCCAAAACAACAACGGCGGCGGGAAGTTCACCGGCGTCATCGTCGGGAAGACCTG
CGACACCTGCGTCGAAGATGTTGGGGTGTTGGAGCAAGATGGATTCCAATTCAGCGGGAGCCACCTGATA
GCCTTTGTACTTAATCAGAGACTTCAGGCGGTCAACGATGAAGAAGTGTTCGTCTTCGTCCCAGTAAGCT
ATGTCTCCAGAATGTAGCCATCCATCCTTGTCAATCAAGGCGTTGGTCGCTTCCGGATTGTTTACATAAC
CGGACATAATCATAGGACCTCTCACACACAGTTCGCCTCTTTGATTAACGCCCAGCGTTTTCCCGGTATC
CAGATCCACAACCTTCGCTTCAAAAAATGGAACAACTTTACCGACCGCGCCCGGTTTATCATCCCCCTCG
GGTGTAATCAGAATAGCTGATGTAGTCTCAGTGAGCCCATATCCTNNGCCTGATACCTGGCANATGGAAC
CTCTTGGCACCGCTTCCCCGACTTCCTTANAGAGGGGAGCGCCACCAGAAGCAATTTCNTGTAAATTANA
TAATCTGATTTGTCCNCAAGTGCTTTGGCGAAGAAGGAAAAAGGTGGCNCA
